Addgene plasmid #45616: pSABAD14-750
Depositing lab: Hideo Iwai. Depositing organization: University of Helsinki, Institute of Biotechnology. Publication: Intermolecular domain swapping induces intein-mediated protein alternative splicing. Aranko AS, Oeemig JS, Kajander T, Iwai H. Nat Chem Biol. 2013 Aug 25. doi: 10.1038/nchembio.1320. PubMed 23974115.
Backbone
  Vector backbone: pBAD
  Backbone manufacturer: Invitrogen
  Backbone size w/o insert (bp): 4597
  Total vector size (bp): 4963
  Vector type: Bacterial Expression
Growth in bacteria
  Bacterial resistance: Ampicillin, 100 μg/mL
  Growth temperature: 37°C
  Growth strain: DH5alpha
  Copy number: Low Copy
Gene/Insert
  Gene/Insert name: MjaTFIIBC53 (alt name: C-intein of split MjaTFIIB C53 intein)
  Species: (Methanocaldococcus jannaschii DSM 2661)
  Insert size (bp): 366
  Promoter: pBAD
  Tag / fusion protein: GB1-H6 (C terminal on insert)
  Cloning method: Restriction Enzyme; 5′ cloning site NdeI (not destroyed); 3′ cloning site KpnI (not destroyed)
  Sequencing primers: 5′ pBAD Forward; 3′ pBAD Reverse
Terms and licenses: Academic/Nonprofit Terms; Industry Terms: Not Available to Industry
Depositor comments: There are 2 mismatches between Addgene's quality control and depositor's reference sequence. These changes are in backbone region and should not affect function.
How to cite: pSABAD14-750 was a gift from Hideo Iwai (Addgene plasmid # 45616 ; http://n2t.net/addgene:45616 ; RRID:Addgene_45616)
