[The description below was written by a language model from this plasmid's Addgene catalogue record and pLannotate feature annotations shown in this document.]
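Description:
pSABAD14-750 is a bacterial expression plasmid built on the Invitrogen pBAD backbone for arabinose-inducible production of a split-intein fragment in E. coli. It replicates from a ColE1/pMB1-type origin with an adjacent pBR322 bom region; the catalogue lists it as low copy, although only a short fragment of rop is annotated. Selection is by ampicillin through the bla gene and its own promoter. An M13 phage origin is also present, and the remnants of a tetracycline resistance gene and its promoter are non-functional leftovers of the pBR322 lineage. The araC regulator is encoded divergently from the araBAD promoter, so expression is repressed without L-arabinose and switched on when it is added.

The payload, cloned between NdeI and KpnI sites, is the C-terminal fragment (C-intein, "C53") of a split version of the intein found in the TFIIB gene of the archaeon Methanocaldococcus jannaschii. The annotation software recognises it as a fragment of tfb. It is translated from a phage T7 gene 10 ribosome binding site and fused at its C terminus to GB1, the B1 domain of streptococcal protein G, followed by a hexahistidine tag. The short hit labelled as a capTEV fragment most likely reflects this His tag rather than a full composite tag. GB1 serves as a small, soluble model extein and the His tag allows affinity purification. Transcription ends at the rrnB T1 and T2 terminators.

The associated publication concerns intermolecular domain swapping and intein-mediated alternative protein splicing. The construct therefore presumably supplies the C-intein half for protein trans-splicing experiments alongside a matching N-intein partner, which is not part of this record.
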