Features (pLannotate 1.2.2; 17 found; start..end, strand, type, name):
      3..287     +  promoter       araBAD promoter: araBAD; promoter of the L-arabinose operon of E. coli; the araC regulatory gene is transcribed in the opposite direction (Guzman et al., 1995)
    314..336     +  RBS            RBS: efficient ribosome binding site from bacteriophage T7 gene 10 (Olins and Rangwala, 1989)
    347..514     +  CDS            tfb (fragment): TF2B_METJA - Experimental evidence at protein level: Swiss-Prot protein existence level 1. Stabilizes TBP binding to an archaeal box-A promoter. Also responsible for recruiting RNA polymerase II to the pre-initiation complex (DNA-TBP-TFIIB). From Methanocaldococcus jannaschii (strain ATCC 43067 / DSM 2661 / JAL-1 / JCM 10045 / NBRC 100440) (Methanococcus jannaschii).
    524..681     +  CDS            GB1 (fragment): B1 domain of Streptococcal protein G effective as a solubilizing fusion partner (Cheng and Patel, 2004)
    684..706     +  CDS            capTEV™ (fragment): composite tag for in vivo biotinylation, TEV protease cleavage, and 6xHis tagging
    797..911     +  ncRNA          5S rRNA: Accession: RF00001 - 5S ribosomal RNA
    915..1001    +  terminator     rrnB T1 terminator: Escherichia coli rrnB; transcription terminator T1 from the E. coli rrnB gene
   1093..1120    +  terminator     rrnB T2 terminator: transcription terminator T2 from the E. coli rrnB gene
   1138..1229    +  promoter       AmpR promoter: bla
   1230..2090    +  CDS            AmpR: β-lactamase; bla; confers resistance to ampicillin, carbenicillin, and related antibiotics
   2132..2512    +  rep_origin     M13 ori (sequence partly withheld): M13 bacteriophage origin of replication; arrow indicates direction of (+) strand synthesis
   2698..3286    +  rep_origin     ori: high-copy-number ColE1/pMB1/pBR322/pUC origin of replication
   3472..3612    -  misc_feature   bom: basis of mobility region from pBR322
   3714..3754    -  CDS            rop (fragment): Rop protein, which maintains plasmids at low copy number; rop
   3753..3940    -  CDS            TcR (fragment): tetracycline efflux protein; tet; confers resistance to tetracycline
   3953..3971    +  promoter       tet promoter (fragment): E. coli promoter for tetracycline efflux protein gene
   4061..4939    -  CDS            araC: L-arabinose regulatory protein; araC
>Addgene plasmid #45616 | pSABAD14-750 | depositor full sequence | sequence record 63937 | pSABAD14-750 plasmid sequence
AGAAGAAACCAATTGTCCATATTGCATCAGACATTGCCGTCACTGCGTCTTTTACTGGCTCTTCTCGCTA
ACCAAACCGGTAACCCCGCTTATTAAAAGCATTCTGTAACAAAGCGGGACCAAAGCCATGACAAAAACGC
GTAACAAAAGTGTCTATAATCACGGCAGAAAAGTCCACATTGATTATTTGCACGGCGTCACACTTTGCTA
TGCCATAGCATTTTTATCCATAAGATTAGCGGATCCTACCTGACGCTTTTTATCGCAACTCTCTACTGTT
TCTCCATACCCGTTTTTTTGGGCTAGAAATAATTTTGTTTAACTTTAAGAAGGAGATATACATATGACCA
ATAGAAAACTCGAAAAACTTATAAACTCTGATTTCATATTCTTAAAAATTAAAGAGATTAATAAGGTAGA
GCCAACCAGTGGATATGCCTATGATTTAACTGTTCCAAATGCAGAAAACTTCGTTGCTGGATTTGGAGGA
TTTGTATTACACAACACCATCCACGGTACCCAGTACAAACTTATCCTGAACGGTAAAACCCTGAAAGGTG
AAACCACCACCGAAGCTGTTGACGCTGCTACCGCGGAAAAAGTTTTCAAACAGTACGCTAACGACAACGG
TGTTGACGGTGAATGGACCTACGACGACGCTACCAAAACCTACACCGTAACGGAATTCCATCATCATCAT
CATCATTAAGCTTGGCTGTTTTGGCGGATGAGAGAAGATTTTCAGCCTGATACAGATTAAATCAGAACGC
AGAAGCGGTCTGATAAAACAGAATTTGCCTGGCGGCAGTAGCGCGGTGGTCCCACCTGACCCCATGCCGA
ACTCAGAAGTGAAACGCCGTAGCGCCGATGGTAGTGTGGGGTCCCCCATGCGAGAGTAGGGAACTGCCAG
GCATCAAATAAAACGAAAGGCTCAGTGCAAAGACTGGGCCTTTCGTTTTATCTGTTGTTTGTCGGTGAAC
GCTCTCCTGAGTAGGACAAATCCGCCGGGAGCGGATTTGAACGTTGCGAAGCAACGGCCCGGAGGGTGGC
GGGCAGGACGCCCGCCATAAACTGCCAGGCATCAAATTAAGCAGAAGGCCATCCTGACGGATGGCCTTTT
TGCGTTTCTACAAACTCTTTGTTTATTTTTCTAAATACATTCAAATATGTATCCGCTCATGAGACAATAA
CCCTGATAAATGCTTCAATAATATTGAAAAAGGAAGAGTATGAGTATTCAACATTTCCGTGTCGCCCTTA
TTCCCTTTTTTGCGGCATTTTGCCTTCCTGTTTTTGCTCACCCAGAAACGCTGGTGAAAGTAAAAGATGC
TGAAGATCAGTTGGGTGCACGAGTGGGTTACATCGAACTGGATCTCAACAGCGGTAAGATCCTTGAGAGT
TTTCGCCCCGAAGAACGTTTTCCAATGATGAGCACTTTTAAAGTTCTGCTATGTGGCGCGGTATTATCCC
GTGTTGACGCCGGGCAAGAGCAACTCGGTCGCCGCATACACTATTCTCAGAATGACTTGGTTGAGTACTC
ACCAGTCACAGAAAAGCATCTTACGGATGGCATGACAGTAAGAGAATTATGCAGTGCTGCCATAACCATG
AGTGATAACACTGCGGCCAACTTACTTCTGACAACGATCGGAGGACCGAAGGAGCTAACCGCTTTTTTGC
ACAACATGGGGGATCATGTAACTCGCCTTGATCGTTGGGAACCGGAGCTGAATGAAGCCATACCAAACGA
CGAGCGTGACACCACGATGCCTGCAGCAATGGCAACAACGTTGCGCAAACTATTAACTGGCGAACTACTT
ACTCTAGCTTCCCGGCAACAATTAATAGACTGGATGGAGGCGGATAAAGTTGCAGGACCACTTCTGCGCT
CGGCCCTTCCGGCTGGCTGGTTTATTGCTGATAAATCTGGAGCCGGTGAGCGTGGGTCTCGCGGTATCAT
TGCAGCACTGGGGCCAGATGGTAAGCCCTCCCGTATCGTAGTTATCTACACGACGGGGAGTCAGGCAACT
ATGGATGAACGAAATAGACAGATCGCTGAGATAGGTGCCTCACTGATTAAGCATTGGTAACTGTCAGACC
AAGTTTACTCATATATACTTTAGATTGATT
[125 nt withheld, positions 2131-2255]
C
[141 nt withheld, positions 2257-2397]
CCTTTGACGTTGGAGTCCACGTTCTTT
[37 nt withheld, positions 2425-2461]
ACCCTATCTCGGGCTATTCTTTTGATTTATAAGGGATTTTGCCGATTTCGGCCTATTGGTTAAAAAATGA
GCTGATTTAACAAAAATTTAACGCGAATTTTAACAAAATATTAACGTTTACAATTTAAAAGGATCTAGGT
GAAGATCCTTTTTGATAATCTCATGACCAAAATCCCTTAACGTGAGTTTTCGTTCCACTGAGCGTCAGAC
CCCGTAGAAAAGATCAAAGGATCTTCTTGAGATCCTTTTTTTCTGCGCGTAATCTGCTGCTTGCAAACAA
AAAAACCACCGCTACCAGCGGTGGTTTGTTTGCCGGATCAAGAGCTACCAACTCTTTTTCCGAAGGTAAC
TGGCTTCAGCAGAGCGCAGATACCAAATACTGTCCTTCTAGTGTAGCCGTAGTTAGGCCACCACTTCAAG
AACTCTGTAGCACCGCCTACATACCTCGCTCTGCTAATCCTGTTACCAGTGGCTGCTGCCAGTGGCGATA
AGTCGTGTCTTACCGGGTTGGACTCAAGACGATAGTTACCGGATAAGGCGCAGCGGTCGGGCTGAACGGG
GGGTTCGTGCACACAGCCCAGCTTGGAGCGAACGACCTACACCGAACTGAGATACCTACAGCGTGAGCAT
TGAGAAAGCGCCACGCTTCCCGAAGGGAGAAAGGCGGACAGGTATCCGGTAAGCGGCAGGGTCGGAACAG
GAGAGCGCACGAGGGAGCTTCCAGGGGGAAACGCCTGGTATCTTTATAGTCCTGTCGGGTTTCGCCACCT
CTGACTTGAGCGTCGATTTTTGTGATGCTCGTCAGGGGGGCGGAGCCTATGGAAAAACGCCAGCAACGCG
GCCTTTTTACGGTTCCTGGCCTTTTGCTGGCCTTTTGCTCACATGTTCTTTCCTGCGTTATCCCCTGATT
CTGTGGATAACCGTATTACCGCCTTTGAGTGAGCTGATACCGCTCGCCGCAGCCGAACGACCGAGCGCAG
CGAGTCAGTGAGCGAGGAAGCGGAAGAGCGCCTGATGCGGTATTTTCTCCTTACGCATCTGTGCGGTATT
TCACACCGGATATGGTGCACTCTCAGTACAATCTGCTCTGATGCCGCATAGTTAAGCCAGTATACACTCC
GCTATCGCTACGTGACTGGGTCATGGCTGCGCCCCGACACCCGCCAACACCCGCTGACGCGCCCTGACGG
GCTTGTCTGCTCCCGGCATCCGCTTACAGACAAGCTGTGACCGTCTCCGGGAGCTGCATGTGTCAGAGGT
TTTCACCGTCATCACCGAAACGCGCGAGGCAGCAAGGAGATGGCGCCCAACAGTCCCCCGGCCACGGGGC
CTGCCACCATACCCACGCCGAAACAAGCGCTCATGAGCCCGAAGTGGCGAGCCCGATCTTCCCCATCGGT
GATGTCGGCGATATAGGCGCCAGCAACCGCACCTGTGGCGCCGGTGATGCCGGCCACGATGCGTCCGGCG
TAGAGGATCTAATTCTCATGTTTGACAGCTTATCATCGATGCATAATGTGCCTGTCAAATGGACGAAGCA
GGGATTCTGCAAACCCTATGCTACTCCGTCAAGCCGTCAATTGTCTGATTCGTTACCAATTATGACAACT
TGACGGCTACATCATTCACTTTTTCTTCACAACCGGCACGGAACTCGCTCGGGCTGGCCCCGGTGCATTT
TTTAAATACCCGCGAGAAATAGAGTTGATCGTCAAAACCAACATTGCGACCGACGGTGGCGATAGGCATC
CGGGTGGTGCTCAAAAGCAGCTTCGCCTGGCTGATACGTTGGTCCTCGCGCCAGCTTAAGACGCTAATCC
CTAACTGCTGGCGGAAAAGATGTGACAGACGCGACGGCGACAAGCAAACATGCTGTGCGACGCTGGCGAT
ATCAAAATTGCTGTCTGCCAGGTGATCGCTGATGTACTGACAAGCCTCGCGTACCCGATTATCCATCGGT
GGATGGAGCGACTCGTTAATCGCTTCCATGCGCCGCAGTAACAATTGCTCAAGCAGATTTATCGCCAGCA
GCTCCGAATAGCGCCCTTCCCCTTGCCCGGCGTTAATGATTTGCCCAAACAGGTCGCTGAAATGCGGCTG
GTGCGCTTCATCCGGGCGAAAGAACCCCGTATTGGCAAATATTGACGGCCAGTTAAGCCATTCATGCCAG
TAGGCGCGCGGACGAAAGTAAACCCACTGGTGATACCATTCGCGAGCCTCCGGATGACGACCGTAGTGAT
GAATCTCTCCTGGCGGGAACAGCAAAATATCACCCGGTCGGCAAACAAATTCTCGTCCCTGATTTTTCAC
CACCCCCTGACCGCGAATGGTGAGATTGAGAATATAACCTTTCATTCCCAGCGGTCGGTCGATAAAAAAA
TCGAGATAACCGTTGGCCTCAATCGGCGTTAAACCCGCCACCAGATGGGCATTAAACGAGTATCCCGGCA
GCAGGGGATCATTTTGCGCTTCAGCCATACTTTTCATACTCCCGCCATTCAG
