>Addgene plasmid #45616 | pSABAD14-750 | addgene partial sequence | sequence record 70800 | pBAD-F 5'-ATGCCATAGCATTTTTATCC-3'
CGCTTTTTATCGCAACTCTCTACTGTTTCTCCATACCCGTTTTTTTGGGCTAGAAATAATTTTGTTTAAC
TTTAAGAAGGAGATATACATATGACCAATAGAAAACTCGAAAAACTTATAAACTCTGATTTCATATTCTT
AAAAATTAAAGAGATTAATAAGGTAGAGCCAACCAGTGGATATGCCTATGATTTAACTGTTCCAAATGCA
GAAAACTTCGTTGCTGGATTTGGAGGATTTGTATTACACAACACCATCCACGGTACCCAGTACAAACTTA
TCCTGAACGGTAAAACCCTGAAAGGTGAAACCACCACCGAAGCTGTTGACGCTGCTACCGCGGAAAAAGT
TTTCAAACAGTACGCTAACGACAACGGTGTTGACGGTGAATGGACCTACGACGACGCTACCAAAACCTAC
ACCGTAACGGAATTCCATCATCATCATCATCATTAAGCTTGGCTGTTTTGGCGGATGAGAGAAGATTTTC
AGCCTGATACAGATTAAATCAGAACGCAGAAGCGGTCTGATAAAACAGAATTTGCCTGGCGGCAGTAGCG
CGGTGGTCCCACCTGACCCCATGCCGAACTCAGAAGTGAAACGCCGTAGCGCCGATGGTAGTGTGGGGTC
TCCCCATGCGAGAGTAGGGAACTGCCAGGCATCAAATAAAACGAAAGGCTCAGTCGAAAGACTGGGCCTT
TCGTTTTATCTGTTGTTTGTCGGTGAACGCTCTCCTGAGTAGGACAAATCCGCCGGGAGCGGATTTGAAC
GTTGCGAAGCAAC
